Addgene plasmid #11103: IKK-2 WT
Depositing lab: Anjana Rao. Depositing organization: Boston Children's Hospital. Publication: IKK-1 and IKK-2: cytokine-activated IkappaB kinases essential for NF-kappaB activation. Mercurio F, Zhu H, Murray BW, Shevchenko A, Bennett BL, Li J, Young DB, Barbosa M, Mann M, Manning A, Rao A. Science. 1997 Oct 31. 278(5339):860-6. 10.1126/science.278.5339.860 PubMed 9346484.
Backbone
  Vector backbone: pCMV2
  Backbone size w/o insert (bp): 4700
  Vector type: Mammalian Expression
Growth in bacteria
  Bacterial resistance: Ampicillin, 100 μg/mL
  Growth temperature: 37°C
  Growth strain: DH5alpha
  Copy number: High Copy
Gene/Insert
  Gene/Insert name: IKK-2
  Species: H. sapiens (human)
  Insert size (bp): 2300
  Entrez Gene: IKBKB (a.k.a. IKK-2, IKK-beta, IKK2, IKKB, IMD15, IMD15A, IMD15B, NFKBIKB)
  Tag / fusion protein: FLAG (N terminal on backbone)
  Cloning method: Restriction Enzyme
  Sequencing primers: 5′ CMV-F
Terms and licenses: Academic/Nonprofit Terms; Industry Terms: Not Available to Industry
How to cite: IKK-2 WT was a gift from Anjana Rao (Addgene plasmid # 11103 ; http://n2t.net/addgene:11103 ; RRID:Addgene_11103)
