[The description below was written by a language model from this plasmid's Addgene catalogue record and pLannotate feature annotations shown in this document.]
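Description:
IKK-2 WT is a mammalian expression plasmid built on the pCMV2 backbone that carries the wild-type human IKK-2 coding sequence (gene IKBKB, also called IKK-beta). The sequenced record is about 7.2 kb, consistent with a roughly 4.7 kb backbone plus a roughly 2.3 kb insert. It is propagated in E. coli through a high-copy ColE1/pUC-type origin and selected with ampicillin via the β-lactamase gene and its native promoter. An f1 phage origin is also present, along with remnants of the lac region (lacZα and lacI fragments, lac promoter and operator, CAP site) and a T7 promoter, which are leftovers of the cloning vector lineage rather than functional parts of the expression unit.

Expression in mammalian cells is driven by the human cytomegalovirus immediate early enhancer and promoter, and transcripts are terminated by the human growth hormone polyadenylation signal. The catalogue lists an N-terminal FLAG tag supplied by the backbone. The annotation shows a short match just upstream of the IKBKB reading frame, labelled as a fragment of 3xFLAG, whose length fits a single FLAG epitope. An SV40 enhancer/early promoter region lies downstream of the poly(A) signal, but no mammalian selection marker is annotated or listed, so the plasmid appears suited mainly to transient transfection.

IKBKB encodes a serine kinase of the canonical IKK complex that phosphorylates the inhibitors of NF-κB, leading to their ubiquitination and degradation. The construct allows overexpression of epitope-tagged wild-type kinase, with the FLAG tag permitting detection or immunoprecipitation, in studies of cytokine-activated NF-κB signalling.
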