Features (pLannotate 1.2.2; 17 found; start..end, strand, type, name):
    182..770     -  rep_origin     ori: high-copy-number ColE1/pMB1/pBR322/pUC origin of replication
    941..1801    -  CDS            AmpR: β-lactamase; bla; confers resistance to ampicillin, carbenicillin, and related antibiotics
   1802..1906    -  promoter       AmpR promoter: bla
   1933..2361    +  rep_origin     f1 ori (sequence partly withheld): f1 bacteriophage origin of replication; arrow indicates direction of (+) strand synthesis
   2392..2546    -  CDS            lacZα (fragment): LacZα fragment of β-galactosidase; lacZ fragment
   2706..3085    +  enhancer       CMV enhancer: human cytomegalovirus immediate early enhancer
   3087..3286    +  promoter       CMV promoter: human cytomegalovirus (CMV) immediate early promoter
   3322..3342    +  CDS            3xFLAG (fragment): three tandem FLAG® epitope tags
   3359..5626    +  CDS            IKBKB: IKKB_HUMAN - Also known as IKKB. Experimental evidence at protein level: Swiss-Prot protein existence level 1. Serine kinase that plays an essential role in the NF-kappa-B signaling pathway which is activated by multiple stimuli such as inflammatory cytokines, bacterial or viral products, DNA damages or other cellular stresses (PubMed:30337470). Acts as part of the canonical IKK complex in the conventional pathway of NF-kappa-B activation. Phosphorylates inhibitors of NF-kappa-B on 2 critical serine residues. These modifications allow polyubiquitination of the inhibitors and subsequent degrada
   5903..5921    -  misc_feature   MCS (fragment): pUC18/19 multiple cloning site
   5922..6544    +  polyA_signal   hGH poly(A) signal: human growth hormone polyadenylation signal
   6573..6902    +  promoter       SV40 promoter: SV40 enhancer and early promoter
   6941..6959    -  promoter       T7 promoter: promoter for bacteriophage T7 RNA polymerase
   6997..7013    -  protein_bind   lac operator: The lac repressor binds to the lac operator to inhibit transcription in E. coli. This inhibition can be relieved by adding lactose or isopropyl-β-D-thiogalactopyranoside (IPTG). lac repressor encoded by lacI
   7021..7051    -  promoter       lac promoter: promoter for the E. coli lac operon
   7066..7087    -  protein_bind   CAP binding site: CAP binding activates transcription in the presence of cAMP. E. coli catabolite activator protein
   7100..7192    -  CDS            lacI (fragment): lac repressor; lacI; The lac repressor binds to the lac operator to inhibit transcription in E. coli. This inhibition can be relieved by adding lactose or isopropyl-β-D-thiogalactopyranoside (IPTG).
>Addgene plasmid #11103 | IKK-2 WT | addgene full sequence | sequence record 134979 | Addgene NGS sequence
CTTCCGCTTCCTCGCTCACTGACTCGCTGCGCTCGGTCGTTCGGCTGCGGCGAGCGGTATCAGCTCACTC
AAAGGCGGTAATACGGTTATCCACAGAATCAGGGGATAACGCAGGAAAGAACATGTGAGCAAAAGGCCAG
CAAAAGGCCAGGAACCGTAAAAAGGCCGCGTTGCTGGCGTTTTTCCATAGGCTCCGCCCCCCTGACGAGC
ATCACAAAAATCGACGCTCAAGTCAGAGGTGGCGAAACCCGACAGGACTATAAAGATACCAGGCGTTTCC
CCCTGGAAGCTCCCTCGTGCGCTCTCCTGTTCCGACCCTGCCGCTTACCGGATACCTGTCCGCCTTTCTC
CCTTCGGGAAGCGTGGCGCTTTCTCATAGCTCACGCTGTAGGTATCTCAGTTCGGTGTAGGTCGTTCGCT
CCAAGCTGGGCTGTGTGCACGAACCCCCCGTTCAGCCCGACCGCTGCGCCTTATCCGGTAACTATCGTCT
TGAGTCCAACCCGGTAAGACACGACTTATCGCCACTGGCAGCAGCCACTGGTAACAGGATTAGCAGAGCG
AGGTATGTAGGCGGTGCTACAGAGTTCTTGAAGTGGTGGCCTAACTACGGCTACACTAGAAGAACAGTAT
TTGGTATCTGCGCTCTGCTGAAGCCAGTTACCTTCGGAAAAAGAGTTGGTAGCTCTTGATCCGGCAAACA
AACCACCGCTGGTAGCGGTGGTTTTTTTGTTTGCAAGCAGCAGATTACGCGCAGAAAAAAAGGATCTCAA
GAAGATCCTTTGATCTTTTCTACGGGGTCTGACGCTCAGTGGAACGAAAACTCACGTTAAGGGATTTTGG
TCATGAGATTATCAAAAAGGATCTTCACCTAGATCCTTTTAAATTAAAAATGAAGTTTTAAATCAATCTA
AAGTATATATGAGTAAACTTGGTCTGACAGTTACCAATGCTTAATCAGTGAGGCACCTATCTCAGCGATC
TGTCTATTTCGTTCATCCATAGTTGCCTGACTCCCCGTCGTGTAGATAACTACGATACGGGAGGGCTTAC
CATCTGGCCCCAGTGCTGCAATGATACCGCGAGACCCACGCTCACCGGCTCCAGATTTATCAGCAATAAA
CCAGCCAGCCGGAAGGGCCGAGCGCAGAAGTGGTCCTGCAACTTTATCCGCCTCCATCCAGTCTATTAAT
TGTTGCCGGGAAGCTAGAGTAAGTAGTTCGCCAGTTAATAGTTTGCGCAACGTTGTTGCCATTGCTACAG
GCATCGTGGTGTCACGCTCGTCGTTTGGTATGGCTTCATTCAGCTCCGGTTCCCAACGATCAAGGCGAGT
TACATGATCCCCCATGTTGTGCAAAAAAGCGGTTAGCTCCTTCGGTCCTCCGATCGTTGTCAGAAGTAAG
TTGGCCGCAGTGTTATCACTCATGGTTATGGCAGCACTGCATAATTCTCTTACTGTCATGCCATCCGTAA
GATGCTTTTCTGTGACTGGTGAGTACTCAACCAAGTCATTCTGAGAATAGTGTATGCGGCGACCGAGTTG
CTCTTGCCCGGCGTCAATACGGGATAATACCGCGCCACATAGCAGAACTTTAAAAGTGCTCATCATTGGA
AAACGTTCTTCGGGGCGAAAACTCTCAAGGATCTTACCGCTGTTGAGATCCAGTTCGATGTAACCCACTC
GTGCACCCAACTGATCTTCAGCATCTTTTACTTTCACCAGCGTTTCTGGGTGAGCAAAAACAGGAAGGCA
AAATGCCGCAAAAAAGGGAATAAGGGCGACACGGAAATGTTGAATACTCATACTCTTCCTTTTTCAATAT
TATTGAAGCATTTATCAGGGTTATTGTCTCATGAGCGGATACATATTTGAATGTATTTAGAAAAATAAAC
AAATAGGGGTTCCGCGCACATTTCCCCGAAAAGTGCCACCTG
[124 nt withheld, positions 1933-2056]
C
[91 nt withheld, positions 2058-2148]
A
[49 nt withheld, positions 2150-2198]
CCTTTGACGTTGGAGTCCACGTTCTTT
[37 nt withheld, positions 2226-2262]
ACCCTATCTCGGTCTATTCTTTTGATTTATAAGGGATTTTGCCGATTTCGGCCTATTGGTTAAAAAATGA
GCTGATTTAACAAAAATTTAACGCGAATTTTAACAAAATATTAACGCTTACAATTTCCATTCGCCATTCA
GGCTGCGCAACTGTTGGGAAGGGCGATCGGTGCGGGCCTCTTCGCTATTACGCCAGCTGGCGAAAGGGGG
ATGTGCTGCAAGGCGATTAAGTTGGGTAACGCCAGGGTTTTCCCAGTCACGACGTTGTAAAACGACGGCC
AGTGCCAAGCTGATCTATACATTGAATCAATATTGGCAATTAGCCATATTAGTCATTGGTTATATAGCAT
AAATCAATATTGGCTATTGGCCATTGCATACGTTGTATCTATATCATAATATGTACATTTATATTGGCTC
ATGTCCAATATGACCGCCATGTTGACATTGATTATTGACTAGTTATTAATAGTAATCAATTACGGGGTCA
TTAGTTCATAGCCCATATATGGAGTTCCGCGTTACATAACTTACGGTAAATGGCCCGCCTGGCTGACCGC
CCAACGACCCCCGCCCATTGACGTCAATAATGACGTATGTTCCCATAGTAACGCCAATAGGGACTTTCCA
TTGACGTCAATGGGTGGAGTATTTACGGTAAACTGCCCACTTGGCAGTACATCAAGTGTATCATATGCCA
AGTCCGCCCCCTATTGACGTCAATGACGGTAAATGGCCCGCCTGGCATTATGCCCAGTACATGACCTTAC
GGGACTTTCCTACTTGGCAGTACATCTACGTATTAGTCATCGCTATTACCATGGTGATGCGGTTTTGGCA
GTACACCAATGGGCGTGGATAGCGGTTTGACTCACGGGGATTTCCAAGTCTCCACCCCATTGACGTCAAT
GGGAGTTTGTTTTGGCACCAAAATCAACGGGACTTTCCAAAATGTCGTAATAACCCCGCCCCGTTGACGC
AAATGGGCGGTAGGCGTGTACGGTGGGAGGTCTATATAAGCAGAGCTCGTTTAGTGAACCGTCAGAATTG
ATCTACCATGGACTACAAAGACGATGACGACAAGCTTGCGGCCGCAATGAGCTGGTCACCTTCCCTGACA
ACGCAGACATGTGGGGCCTGGGAAATGAAAGAGCGCCTTGGGACAGGGGGATTTGGAAATGTCATCCGAT
GGCACAATCAGGAAACAGGTGAGCAGATTGCCATCAAGCAGTGCCGGCAGGAGCTCAGCCCCCGGAACCG
AGAGCGGTGGTGCCTGGAGATCCAGATCATGAGAAGGCTGACCCACCCCAATGTGGTGGCTGCCCGAGAT
GTCCCTGAGGGGATGCAGAACTTGGCGCCCAATGACCTGCCCCTGCTGGCCATGGAGTACTGCCAAGGAG
GAGATCTCCGGAAGTACCTGAACCAGTTTGAGAACTGCTGTGGTCTGCGGGAAGGTGCCATCCTCACCTT
GCTGAGTGACATTGCCTCTGCGCTTAGATACCTTCATGAAAACAGAATCATCCATCGGGATCTAAAGCCA
GAAAACATCGTCCTGCAGCAAGGAGAACAGAGGTTAATACACAAAATTATTGACCTAGGATATGCCAAGG
AGCTGGATCAGGGCAGTCTTTGCACATCATTCGTGGGGACCCTGCAGTACCTGGCCCCAGAGCTACTGGA
GCAGCAGAAGTACACAGTGACCGTCGACTACTGGAGCTTCGGCACCCTGGCCTTTGAGTGCATCACGGGC
TTCCGGCCCTTCCTCCCCAACTGGCAGCCCGTGCAGTGGCATTCAAAAGTGCGGCAGAAGAGTGAGGTGG
ACATTGTTGTTAGCGAAGACTTGAATGGAACGGTGAAGTTTTCAAGCTCTTTACCCTACCCCAATAATCT
TAACAGTGTCCTGGCTGAGCGACTGGAGAAGTGGCTGCAACTGATGCTGATGTGGCACCCCCGACAGAGG
GGCACGGATCCCACGTATGGGCCCAATGGCTGCTTCAAGGCCCTGGATGACATCTTAAACTTAAAGTTGG
TTCATATCTTGAACATGGTCACGGGCACCATCCACACCTACCCTGTGACAGAGGATGAGAGTCTGCAGAG
CTTGAAGGCCAGAATCCAACAGGACACGGGCATCCCAGAGGAGGACCAGGAGCTGCTGCAGGAAGCGGGC
CTGGCGTTGATCCCCGATAAGCCTGCCACTCAGTGTATTTCAGACGGCAAGTTAAATGAGGGCCACACAT
TGGACATGGATCTTGTTTTTCTCTTTGACAACAGTAAAATCACCTATGAGACTCAGATCTCCCCACGGCC
CCAACCTGAAAGTGTCAGCTGTATCCTTCAAGAGCCCAAGAGGAATCTCGCCTTCTTCCAGCTGAGGAAG
GTGTGGGGCCAGGTCTGGCACAGCATCCAGACCCTGAAGGAAGATTGCAACCGGCTGCAGCAGGGACAGC
GAGCCGCCATGATGAATCTCCTCCGAAACAACAGCTGCCTCTCCAAAATGAAGAATTCCATGGCTTCCAT
GTCTCAGCAGCTCAAGGCCAAGTTGGATTTCTTCAAAACCAGCATCCAGATTGACCTGGAGAAGTACAGC
GAGCAAACCGAGTTTGGGATCACATCAGATAAACTGCTGCTGGCCTGGAGGGAAATGGAGCAGGCTGTGG
AGCTCTGTGGGCGGGAGAACGAAGTGAAACTCCTGGTAGAACGGATGATGGCTCTGCAGACCGACATTGT
GGACTTACAGAGGAGCCCCATGGGCCGGAAGCAGGGGGGAACGCTGGACGACCTAGAGGAGCAAGCAAGG
GAGCTGTACAGGAGACTAAGGGAAAAACCTCGAGACCAGCGAACTGAGGGTGACAGTCAGGAAATGGTAC
GGCTGCTGCTTCAGGCAATTCAGAGCTTCGAGAAGAAAGTGCGAGTGATCTATACGCAGCTCAGTAAAAC
TGTGGTTTGCAAGCAGAAGGCGCTGGAACTGTTGCCCAAGGTGGAAGAGGTGGTGAGCTTAATGAATGAG
GATGAGAAGACTGTTGTCCGGCTGCAGGAGAAGCGGCAGAAGGAGCTCTGGAATCTCCTGAAGATTGCTT
GTAGCAAGGTCCGTGGTCCTGTCAGTGGAAGCCCGGATAGCATGAATGCCTCTCGACTTAGCCAGCCTGG
GCAGCTGATGTCTCAGCCCTCCACGGCCTCCAACAGCTTACCTGAGCCAGCCAAGAAGAGTGAAGAACTG
GTGGCTGAAGCACATAACCTCTGCACCCTGCTAGAAAATGCCATACAGGACACTGTGAGGGAACAAGACC
AGAGTTTCACGGCCCTAGACTGGAGCTGGTTACAGACGGAAGAAGAAGAGCACAGCTGCCTGGAGCAGGC
CTCATGATGTGGGGGGACTCGACCCCCTGACATGGGGCAGCCCATAGCAGGCCTTGTGCGGTGGGGGGAC
TCGACCCCCTGACATGGGGCTGCCTGGAGCAGGCCGCGTGACGTGGGGCTGCCTGGCCGCGGCTCTCACA
TGGTGGTTCCTGCTGCACTGATGGCCCAGGGGTCTCTGGTATCCAGATGGAGCTCTCGCTTCCTCAGCAG
CTGTGACTTTCACCCGTCGACTTGGGCTAGAGCGGCCGCGAATTCATCGATAGATCTGATATCGGTACCA
GTCGACTCTAGAGGATCCCGGGTGGCATCCCTGTGACCCCTCCCCAGTGCCTCTCCTGGCCCTGGAAGTT
GCCACTCCAGTGCCCACCAGCCTTGTCCTAATAAAATTAAGTTGCATCATTTTGTCTGACTAGGTGTCCT
TCTATAATATTATGGGGTGGAGGGGGGTGGTATGGAGCAAGGGGCAAGTTGGGAAGACAACCTGTAGGGC
CTGCGGGGTCTATTGGGAACCAAGCTGGAGTGCAGTGGCACAATCTTGGCTCACTGCAATCTCCGCCTCC
TGGGTTCAAGCGATTCTCCTGCCTCAGCCTCCCGAGTTGTTGGGATTCCAGGCATGCATGACCAGGCTCA
GCTAATTTTTGTTTTTTTGGTAGAGACGGGGTTTCACCATATTGGCCAGGCTGGTCTCCAACTCCTAATC
TCAGGTGATCTACCCACCTTGGCCTCCCAAATTGCTGGGATTACAGGCGTGAACCACTGCTCCCTTCCCT
GTCCTTCTGATTTTAAAATAACTATACCAGCAGGAGGACGTCCAGACACAGCATAGGCTACCTGGCCATG
CCCAACCGGTGGGACATTTGAGTTGCTTGCTTGGCACTGTCCTCTCATGCGTTGGGTCCACTCAGTAGAT
GCCTGTTGAATTGGGTACGCGGCCAGCTTGGCTGTGGAATGTGTGTCAGTTAGGGTGTGGAAAGTCCCCA
GGCTCCCCAGCAGGCAGAAGTATGCAAAGCATGCATCTCAATTAGTCAGCAACCAGGTGTGGAAAGTCCC
CAGGCTCCCCAGCAGGCAGAAGTATGCAAAGCATGCATCTCAATTAGTCAGCAACCATAGTCCCGCCCCT
AACTCCGCCCATCCCGCCCCTAACTCCGCCCAGTTCCGCCCATTCTCCGCCCCATGGCTGACTAATTTTT
TTTATTTATGCAGAGGCCGAGGCCGCCTCGGCCTCTGAGCTATTCCAGAAGTAGTGAGGAGGCTTTTTTG
GAGGCCTAGGCTTTTGCAAAAAGCTCCTCGAGGAACTGAAAAACCAGAAAGTTAATTCCCTATAGTGAGT
CGTATTAAATTCGTAATCATGTCATAGCTGTTTCCTGTGTGAAATTGTTATCCGCTCACAATTCCACACA
ACATACGAGCCGGAAGCATAAAGTGTAAAGCCTGGGGTGCCTAATGAGTGAGCTAACTCACATTAATTGC
GTTGCGCTCACTGCCCGCTTTCCAGTCGGGAAACCTGTCGTGCCAGCTGCATTAATGAATCGGCCAACGC
GCGGGGAGAGGCGGTTTGCGTATTGGGCGCT
