>Addgene plasmid #11103 | IKK-2 WT | addgene partial sequence | sequence record 52379 | CMV-F 5'-CGCAAATGGGCGGTAGGCGTG-3'
CAGAGCTCGTTTAGTGAACCGTCAGAATTGATCTACCATGGACTACAAAGACGATGACGACAAGCTTGCG
GCCGCAATGAGCTGGTCACCTTCCCTGACAACGCAGACATGTGGGGCCTGGGAAATGAAAGAGCGCCTTG
GGACAGGGGGATTTGGAAATGTCATCCGATGGCACAATCAGGAAACAGGTGAGCAGATTGCCATCAAGCA
GTGCCGGCAGGAGCTCAGCCCCCGGAACCGAGAGCGGTGGTGCCTGGAGATCCAGATCATGAGAAGGCTG
ACCCACCCCAATGTGGTGGCTGCCCGAGATGTCCCTGAGGGGATGCAGAACTTGGCGCCCAATGACCTGC
CCCTGCTGGCCATGGAGTACTGCCAAGGAGGAGATCTCCGGAAGTACCTGAACCAGTTTGAGAACTGCTG
TGGTCTGCGGGAAGGTGCCATCCTCACCTTGCTGAGTGACATTGCCTCTGCGCTTAGATACCTTCATGAA
AACAGAATCATCCATCGGGATCTAAAGCCAGAAAACATCGTCCTGCAGCAAGGAGAACAGAGGTTAATAC
ACAAAATTATTGACCTAGGATATGCCAAGGAGCTGGATCAGGGCAGTCTTTGCACATCATTCGTGGGGAC
CCTGCAGTACCTGGCCCCAGAGCTACTGGAGCAGCAGAAGTACACAGTGACCGTCGACTACTGGAGCTTC
GGCACCCTGGCCTTTGAGTGCATCACGGGCTTCCGGCCCTTCCTCCCCAACTGGCAGCCCGTGCAGTGGC
ATTCAAAAGTGCGGCAGAAGAGTGAGGTGGACATTGTTGTTAGCGAAGACTTGAATGG
